>Addgene plasmid #202646 | Shim_CytC_TP_GFP_pK7FWG2 | addgene full sequence | sequence record 403492 | Addgene NGS Result
AGCCACTGAGCCGCGGGTTTCTGGAGTTTAATGAGCTAAGCACATACGTCAGAAACCATTATTGCGCGTT
CAAAAGTCGCCTAAGGTCACTATCAGCTAGCAAATATTTCTTGTCAAAAATGCTCCACTGACGTTCCATA
AATTCCCCTCGGTATCCAATTAGAGTCTCATATTCACTCTCAACTCGATCGAGGCATGATTGAACAAGAT
GGATTGCACGCAGGTTCTCCGGCCGCTTGGGTGGAGAGGCTATTCGGCTATGACTGGGCACAACAGACAA
TCGGCTGCTCTGATGCCGCCGTGTTCCGGCTGTCAGCGCAGGGGCGCCCGGTTCTTTTTGTCAAGACCGA
CCTGTCCGGTGCCCTGAATGAACTCCAAGACGAGGCAGCGCGGCTATCGTGGCTGGCCACGACGGGCGTT
CCTTGCGCAGCTGTGCTCGACGTTGTCACTGAAGCGGGAAGGGACTGGCTGCTATTGGGCGAAGTGCCGG
GGCAGGATCTCCTGTCATCTCACCTTGCTCCTGCCGAGAAAGTATCCATCATGGCTGATGCAATGCGGCG
GCTGCATACGCTTGATCCGGCTACCTGCCCATTCGACCACCAAGCGAAACATCGCATCGAGCGAGCACGT
ACTCGGATGGAAGCCGGTCTTGTCGATCAGGATGATCTGGACGAAGAGCATCAGGGGCTCGCGCCAGCCG
AACTGTTCGCCAGGCTCAAGGCGCGGATGCCCGACGGCGAGGATCTCGTCGTGACCCACGGCGATGCCTG
CTTGCCGAATATCATGGTGGAAAATGGCCGCTTTTCTGGATTCATCGACTGTGGCCGGCTGGGTGTGGCG
GACCGCTATCAGGACATAGCGTTGGCTACCCGTGATATTGCTGAAGAGCTTGGCGGCGAATGGGCTGACC
GCTTCCTCGTGCTTTACGGTATCGCCGCTCCCGATTCGCAGCGCATCGCCTTCTATCGCCTTCTTGACGA
GTTCTTCTGAGCGGGACTCTGGGGTTCGGACTCTAGCTAGAGTCAAGCAGATCGTTCAAACATTTGGCAA
TAAAGTTTCTTAAGATTGAATCCTGTTGCCGGTCTTGCGATGATTATCATATAATTTCTGTTGAATTACG
TTAAGCATGTAATAATTAACATGTAATGCATGACGTTATTTATGAGATGGGTTTTTATGATTAGAGTCCC
GCAATTATACATTTAATACGCGATAGAAAACAAAATATAGCGCGCAAACTAGGATAAATTATCGCGCGCG
GTGTCATCTATGTTACTAGATCGACCGGCATGCAAGCTGATAATTCAATTCGGCGTTAATTCAGTACATT
AAAAACGTCCGCAATGTGTTATTAAGTTGTCTAAGCGTCAATTTGTTTACACCACAATATATCCTGCCAC
CAGCCAGCCAACAGCTCCCCGACCGGCAGCTCGGCACAAAATCACCACTCGATACAGGCAGCCCATCAGT
CCGGGACGGCGTCAGCGGGAGAGCCGTTGTAAGGCGGCAGACTTTGCTCATGTTACCGATGCTATTCGGA
AGAACGGCAACTAAGCTGCCGGGTTTGAAACACGGATGATCTCGCGGAGGGTAGCATGTTGATTGTAACG
ATGACAGAGCGTTGCTGCCTGTGATCAATTCGGGCACGAACCCAGTGGACATAAGCCTGTTCGGTTCGTA
AGCTGTAATGCAAGTAGCGTATGCGCTCACGCAACTGGTCCAGAACCTTGACCGAACGCAGCGGTGGTAA
CGGCGCAGTGGCGGTTTTCATGGCTTGTTATGACTGTTTTTTTGGGGTACAGTCTATGCCTCGGGCATCC
AAGCAGCAAGCGCGTTACGCCGTGGGTCGATGTTTGATGTTATGGAGCAGCAACGATGTTACGCAGCAGG
GCAGTCGCCCTAAAACAAAGTTAAACATCATGGGGGAAGCGGTGATCGCCGAAGTATCGACTCAACTATC
AGAGGTAGTTGGCGTCATCGAGCGCCATCTCGAACCGACGTTGCTGGCCGTACATTTGTACGGCTCCGCA
GTGGATGGCGGCCTGAAGCCACACAGTGATATTGATTTGCTGGTTACGGTGACCGTAAGGCTTGATGAAA
CAACGCGGCGAGCTTTGATCAACGACCTTTTGGAAACTTCGGCTTCCCCTGGAGAGAGCGAGATTCTCCG
CGCTGTAGAAGTCACCATTGTTGTGCACGACGACATCATTCCGTGGCGTTATCCAGCTAAGCGCGAACTG
CAATTTGGAGAATGGCAGCGCAATGACATTCTTGCAGGTATCTTCGAGCCAGCCACGATCGACATTGATC
TGGCTATCTTGCTGACAAAAGCAAGAGAACATAGCGTTGCCTTGGTAGGTCCAGCGGCGGAGGAACTCTT
TGATCCGGTTCCTGAACAGGATCTATTTGAGGCGCTAAATGAAACCTTAACGCTATGGAACTCGCCGCCC
GACTGGGCTGGCGATGAGCGAAATGTAGTGCTTACGTTGTCCCGCATTTGGTACAGCGCAGTAACCGGCA
AAATCGCGCCGAAGGATGTCGCTGCCGACTGGGCAATGGAGCGCCTGCCGGCCCAGTATCAGCCCGTCAT
ACTTGAAGCTAGACAGGCTTATCTTGGACAAGAAGAAGATCGCTTGGCCTCGCGCGCAGATCAGTTGGAA
GAATTTGTCCACTACGTGAAAGGCGAGATCACCAAGGTAGTCGGCAAATAATGTCTAGCTAGAAATTCGT
TCAAGCCGACGCCGCTTCGCGGCGCGGCTTAACTCAAGCGTTAGATGCACTAAGCACATAATTGCTCACA
GCCAAACTATCAGGTCAAGTCTGCTTTTATTATTTTTAAGCGTGCATAATAAGCCCTACACAAATTGGGA
GATATATCATGCATGACCAAAATCCCTTAACGTGAGTTTTCGTTCCACTGAGCGTCAGACCCCGTAGAAA
AGATCAAAGGATCTTCTTGAGATCCTTTTTTTCTGCGCGTAATCTGCTGCTTGCAAACAAAAAAACCACC
GCTACCAGCGGTGGTTTGTTTGCCGGATCAAGAGCTACCAACTCTTTTTCCGAAGGTAACTGGCTTCAGC
AGAGCGCAGATACCAAATACTGTCCTTCTAGTGTAGCCGTAGTTAGGCCACCACTTCAAGAACTCTGTAG
CACCGCCTACATACCTCGCTCTGCTAATCCTGTTACCAGTGGCTGCTGCCAGTGGCGATAAGTCGTGTCT
TACCGGGTTGGACTCAAGACGATAGTTACCGGATAAGGCGCAGCGGTCGGGCTGAACGGGGGGTTCGTGC
ACACAGCCCAGCTTGGAGCGAACGACCTACACCGAACTGAGATACCTACAGCGTGAGCTATGAGAAAGCG
CCACGCTTCCCGAAGGGAGAAAGGCGGACAGGTATCCGGTAAGCGGCAGGGTCGGAACAGGAGAGCGCAC
GAGGGAGCTTCCAGGGGGAAACGCCTGGTATCTTTATAGTCCTGTCGGGTTTCGCCACCTCTGACTTGAG
CGTCGATTTTTGTGATGCTCGTCAGGGGGGCGGAGCCTATGGAAAAACGCCAGCAACGCGGCCTTTTTAC
GGTTCCTGGCCTTTTGCTGGCCTTTTGCTCACATGTTCTTTCCTGCGTTATCCCCTGATTCTGTGGATAA
CCGTATTACCGCCTTTGAGTGAGCTGATACCGCTCGCCGCAGCCGAACGACCGAGCGCAGCGAGTCAGTG
AGCGAGGAAGCGGAAGAGCGCCTGATGCGGTATTTTCTCCTTACGCATCTGTGCGGTATTTCACACCGCA
TATGGTGCACTCTCAGTACAATCTGCTCTGATGCCGCATAGTTAAGCCAGTATACACTCCGCTATCGCTA
CGTGACTGGGTCATGGCTGCGCCCCGACACCCGCCAACACCCGCTGACGCGCCCTGACGGGCTTGTCTGC
TCCCGGCATCCGCTTACAGACAAGCTGTGACCGTCTCCGGGAGCTGCATGTGTCAGAGGTTTTCACCGTC
ATCACCGAAACGCGCGAGGCAGGGTGCCTTGATGTGGGCGCCGGCGGTCGAGTGGCGACGGCGCGGCTTG
TCCGCGCCCTGGTAGATTGCCTGGCCGTAGGCCAGCCATTTTTGAGCGGCCAGCGGCCGCGATAGGCCGA
CGCGAAGCGGCGGGGCGTAGGGAGCGCAGCGACCGAAGGGTAGGCGCTTTTTGCAGCTCTTCGGCTGTGC
GCTGGCCAGACAGTTATGCACAGGCCAGGCGGGTTTTAAGAGTTTTAATAAGTTTTAAAGAGTTTTAGGC
GGAAAAATCGCCTTTTTTCTCTTTTATATCAGTCACTTACATGTGTGACCGGTTCCCAATGTACGGCTTT
GGGTTCCCAATGTACGGGTTCCGGTTCCCAATGTACGGCTTTGGGTTCCCAATGTACGTGCTATCCACAG
GAAAGAGACCTTTTCGACCTTTTTCCCCTGCTAGGGCAATTTGCCCTAGCATCTGCTCCGTACATTAGGA
ACCGGCGGATGCTTCGCCCTCGATCAGGTTGCGGTAGCGCATGACTAGGATCGGGCCAGCCTGCCCCGCC
TCCTCCTTCAAATCGTACTCCGGCAGGTCATTTGACCCGATCAGCTTGCGCACGGTGAAACAGAACTTCT
TGAACTCTCCGGCGCTGCCACTGCGTTCGTAGATCGTCTTGAACAACCATCTGGCTTCTGCCTTGCCTGC
GGCGCGGCGTGCCAGGCGGTAGAGAAAACGGCCGATGCCGGGATCGATCAAAAAGTAATCGGGGTGAACC
GTCAGCACGTCCGGGTTCTTGCCTTCTGTGATCTCGCGGTACATCCAATCAGCTAGCTCGATCTCGATGT
ACTCCGGCCGCCCGGTTTCGCTCTTTACGATCTTGTAGCGGCTAATCAAGGCTTCACCCTCGGATACCGT
CACCAGGCGGCCGTTCTTGGCCTTCTTCGTACGCTGCATGGCAACGTGCGTGGTGTTTAACCGAATGCAG
GTTTCTACCAGGTCGTCTTTCTGCTTTCCGCCATCGGCTCGCCGGCAGAACTTGAGTACGTCCGCAACGT
GTGGACGGAACACGCGGCCGGGCTTGTCTCCCTTCCCTTCCCGGTATCGGTTCATGGATTCGGTTAGATG
GGAAACCGCCATCAGTACCAGGTCGTAATCCCACACACTGGCCATGCCGGCCGGCCCTGCGGAAACCTCT
ACGTGCCCGTCTGGAAGCTCGTAGCGGATCACCTCGCCAGCTCGTCGGTCACGCTTCGACAGACGGAAAA
CGGCCACGTCCATGATGCTGCGACTATCGCGGGTGCCCACGTCATAGAGCATCGGAACGAAAAAATCTGG
TTGCTCGTCGCCCTTGGGCGGCTTCCTAATCGACGGCGCACCGGCTGCCGGCGGTTGCCGGGATTCTTTG
CGGATTCGATCAGCGGCCGCTTGCCACGATTCACCGGGGCGTGCTTCTGCCTCGATGCGTTGCCGCTGGG
CGGCCTGCGCGGCCTTCAACTTCTCCACCAGGTCATCACCCAGCGCCGCGCCGATTTGTACCGGGCCGGA
TGGTTTGCGACCGCTCACGCCGATTCCTCGGGCTTGGGGGTTCCAGTGCCATTGCAGGGCCGGCAGACAA
CCCAGCCGCTTACGCCTGGCCAACCGCCCGTTCCTCCACACATGGGGCATTCCACGGCGTCGGTGCCTGG
TTGTTCTTGATTTTCCATGCCGCCTCCTTTAGCCGCTAAAATTCATCTACTCATTTATTCATTTGCTCAT
TTACTCTGGTAGCTGCGCGATGTATTCAGATAGCAGCTCGGTAATGGTCTTGCCTTGGCGTACCGCGTAC
ATCTTCAGCTTGGTGTGATCCTCCGCCGGCAACTGAAAGTTGACCCGCTTCATGGCTGGCGTGTCTGCCA
GGCTGGCCAACGTTGCAGCCTTGCTGCTGCGTGCGCTCGGACGGCCGGCACTTAGCGTGTTTGTGCTTTT
GCTCATTTTCTCTTTACCTCATTAACTCAAATGAGTTTTGATTTAATTTCAGCGGCCAGCGCCTGGACCT
CGCGGGCAGCGTCGCCCTCGGGTTCTGATTCAAGAACGGTTGTGCCGGCGGCGGCAGTGCCTGGGTAGCT
CACGCGCTGCGTGATACGGGACTCAAGAATGGGCAGCTCGTACCCGGCCAGCGCCTCGGCAACCTCACCG
CCGATGCGCGTGCCTTTGATCGCCCGCGACACGACAAAGGCCGCTTGTAGCCTTCCATCCGTGACCTCAA
TGCGCTGCTTAACCAGCTCCACCAGGTCGGCGGTGGCCCATATGTCGTAAGGGCTTGGCTGCACCGGAAT
CAGCACGAAGTCGGCTGCCTTGATCGCGGACACAGCCAAGTCCGCCGCCTGGGGCGCTCCGTCGATCACT
ACGAAGTCGCGCCGGCCGATGGCCTTCACGTCGCGGTCAATCGTCGGGCGGTCGATGCCGACAACGGTTA
GCGGTTGATCTTCCCGCACGGCCGCCCAATCGCGGGCACTGCCCTGGGGATCGGAATCGACTAACAGAAC
ATCGGCCCCGGCGAGTTGCAGGGCGCGGGCTAGATGGGTTGCGATGGTCGTCTTGCCTGACCCGCCTTTC
TGGTTAAGTACAGCGATAACCTTCATGCGTTCCCCTTGCGTATTTGTTTATTTACTCATCGCATCATATA
CGCAGCGACCGCATGACGCAAGCTGTTTTACTCAAATACACATCACCTTTTTAGACGGCGGCGCTCGGTT
TCTTCAGCGGCCAAGCTGGCCGGCCAGGCCGCCAGCTTGGCATCAGACAAACCGGCCAGGATTTCATGCA
GCCGCACGGTTGAGACGTGCGCGGGCGGCTCGAACACGTACCCGGCCGCGATCATCTCCGCCTCGATCTC
TTCGGTAATGAAAAACGGTTCGTCCTGGCCGTCCTGGTGCGGTTTCATGCTTGTTCCTCTTGGCGTTCAT
TCTCGGCGGCCGCCAGGGCGTCGGCCTCGGTCAATGCGTCCTCACGGAAGGCACCGCGCCGCCTGGCCTC
GGTGGGCGTCACTTCCTCGCTGCGCTCAAGTGCGCGGTACAGGGTCGAGCGATGCACGCCAAGCAGTGCA
GCCGCCTCTTTCACGGTGCGGCCTTCCTGGTCGATCAGCTCGCGGGCGTGCGCGATCTGTGCCGGGGTGA
GGGTAGGGCGGGGGCCAAACTTCACGCCTCGGGCCTTGGCGGCCTCGCGCCCGCTCCGGGTGCGGTCGAT
GATTAGGGAACGCTCGAACTCGGCAATGCCGGCGAACACGGTCAACACCATGCGGCCGGCCGGCGTGGTG
GTGTCGGCCCACGGCTCTGCCAGGCTACGCAGGCCCGCGCCGGCCTCCTGGATGCGCTCGGCAATGTCCA
GTAGGTCGCGGGTGCTGCGGGCCAGGCGGTCTAGCCTGGTCACTGTCACAACGTCGCCAGGGCGTAGGTG
GTCAAGCATCCTGGCCAGCTCCGGGCGGTCGCGCCTGGTGCCGGTGATCTTCTCGGAAAACAGCTTGGTG
CAGCCGGCCGCGTGCAGTTCGGCCCGTTGGTTGGTCAAGTCCTGGTCGTCGGTGCTGACGCGGGCATAGC
CCAGCAGGCCAGCGGCGGCGCTCTTGTTCATGGCGTAATGTCTCCGGTTCTAGTCGCAAGTATTCTACTT
TATGCGACTAAAACACGCGACAAGAAAACGCCAGGAAAAGGGCAGGGCGGCAGCCTGTCGCGTAACTTAG
GACTTGTGCGACATGTCGTTTTCAGAAGACGGCTGCACTGAACGTCAGAAGCCGACTGCACTATAGCAGC
GGAGGGGTTGGATCAAAGTACTTTAAAGTACTTTAAAGTACTTTAAAGTACTTTGATCCCGAGGGGAACC
CTGTGGTTGGCATGCACATACAAATGGACGAACGGATAAACCTTTTCACGCCCTTTTAAATATCCGATTA
TTCTAATAAACGCTCTTTTCTCTTAGGTTTACCCGCCAATATATCCTGTCAAACACTGATAGTTTAAACT
GAAGGCGGGAAACGACAATCTGATCCAAGCTCAAGCTAAGCTTGAGCTCTCCCATATGGTCGACTAGAGC
CAAGCTGATCTCCTTTGCCCCGGAGATCACCATGGACGACTTTCTCTATCTCTACGATCTAGGAAGAAAG
TTCGACGGAGAAGGTGACGATACCATGTTCACCACCGATAATGAGAAGATTAGCCTCTTCAATTTCAGAA
AGAATGCTGACCCACAGATGGTTAGAGAGGCCTACGCGGCAGGTCTCATCAAGACGATCTACCCGAGTAA
TAATCTCCAGGAGATCAAATACCTTCCCAAGAAGGTTAAAGATGCAGTCAAAAGATTCAGGACTAACTGC
ATCAAGAACACAGAGAAAGATATATTTCTCAAGATCAGAAGTACTATTCCAGTATGGACGATTCAAGGCT
TGCTTCATAAACCAAGGCAAGTAATAGAGATTGGAGTCTCTAAGAAAGTAGTTCCTACTGAATCAAAGGC
CATGGAGTCAAAAATTCAGATCGAGGATCTAACAGAACTCGCCGTGAAGACTGGCGAACAGTTCATACAG
AGTCTTTTACGACTCAATGACAAGAAGAAAATCTTCGTCAACATGGTGGAGCACGACACTCTCGTCTACT
CCAAGAATATCAAAGATACAGTCTCAGAAGACCAAAGGGCTATTGAGACTTTTCAACAAAGGGTAATATC
GGGAAACCTCCTCGGATTCCATTGCCCAGCTATCTGTCACTTCATCAAAAGGACAGTAGAAAAGGAAGGT
GGCACCTACAAATGCCATCATTGCGATAAAGGAAAGGCTATCGTTCAAGATGCCCCTGCCGACAGTGGTC
CCAAAGATGGACCCCCACCCACGAGGAGCATCGTGGAAAAAGAAGACGTTCCAACCACGTCTTCAAAGCA
AGTGGATTGATGTGATATCTCCACTGACGTAAGGGATGACGCACAATCCCACTATCCTTCGCAAGACCCT
TCCTCTATATAAGGAAGTTCATTTCATTTGGAGAGGACTCCGGTATTTTTACAACAATTACCACAACAAA
ACAAACAACAAACAACATTACAATTTACTATTCTAGTCGACCTGCAGGCGGCCGCACTAGTGATATCACA
AGTTTGTACAAAAAAGCAGGCTCCGCGGCCGCCCCCTTCACCATGCTTAAGGCTGCTGGAAGAAGATTTT
CTCTTATTGCTTGGAGAGGATCTTCTATTTCTTCTTTTACTTCTGCTTCTCATTGTTATATTCATTCTAT
TCATGGAAATGCTGCTGCTGCTGGAGTTCATAGACCAGATACTCTTTCTATTGCTGGAGGACTTATTAGA
GGATTTTCTGCTGGAGCTCTTGATAGATCTCATGAAAAGGGTGGGCGCGCCGACCCAGCTTTCTTGTACA
AAGTGGTGATATCAATGGTGAGCAAGGGCGAGGAGCTGTTCACCGGGGTGGTGCCCATCCTGGTCGAGCT
GGACGGCGACGTAAACGGCCACAAGTTCAGCGTGTCCGGCGAGGGCGAGGGCGATGCCACCTACGGCAAG
CTGACCCTGAAGTTCATCTGCACCACCGGCAAGCTGCCCGTGCCCTGGCCCACCCTCGTGACCACCCTGA
CCTACGGCGTGCAGTGCTTCAGCCGCTACCCCGACCACATGAAGCAGCACGACTTCTTCAAGTCCGCCAT
GCCCGAAGGCTACGTCCAGGAGCGCACCATCTTCTTCAAGGACGACGGCAACTACAAGACCCGCGCCGAG
GTGAAGTTCGAGGGCGACACCCTGGTGAACCGCATCGAGCTGAAGGGCATCGACTTCAAGGAGGACGGCA
ACATCCTGGGGCACAAGCTGGAGTACAACTACAACAGCCACAACGTCTATATCATGGCCGACAAGCAGAA
GAACGGCATCAAGGTGAACTTCAAGATCCGCCACAACATCGAGGACGGCAGCGTGCAGCTCGCCGACCAC
TACCAGCAGAACACCCCCATCGGCGACGGCCCCGTGCTGCTGCCCGACAACCACTACCTGAGCACCCAGT
CCGCCCTGAGCAAAGACCCCAACGAGAAGCGCGATCACATGGTCCTGCTGGAGTTCGTGACCGCCGCCGG
GATCACTCTCGGCATGGACGAGCTGTACAAGTAACCGCGGCCATGCTAGAGTCCGCAAAAATCACCAGTC
TCTCTCTACAAATCTATCTCTCTCTATTTTTCTCCAGAATAATGTGTGAGTAGTTCCCAGATAAGGGAAT
TAGGGTTCTTATAGGGTTTCGCTCATGTGTTGAGCATATAAGAAACCCTTAGTATGTATTTGTATTTGTA
AAATACTTCTATCAATAAAATTTCTAATTCCTAAAACCAAAATCCAGTGACCTGCAGGCATGCGACGTCG
GGCCCTCTAGAGGATCCCCGGGTACCGCGAATTATCGATCATGAGCGGAGAATTAAGGGAGTCACGTTAT
GACCCCCGCCGATGACGCGGGACAAGCCGTTTTACGTTTGGAACTGACAGAACCGCAACGTTGAAGG
Features (pLannotate 1.2.2; 23 found; start..end, strand, type, name):
    196..987     +  CDS            neo: KKA2_KLEPN - Also known as kan, nptII. Experimental evidence at protein level: Swiss-Prot protein existence level 1. Resistance to kanamycin, neomycin, paromomycin, ribostamycin, butirosin and gentamicin B. From Klebsiella pneumoniae.
   1030..1282    +  terminator     NOS terminator: nopaline synthase terminator and poly(A) signal
   1375..1399    -  misc_feature   LB T-DNA repeat: left border repeat from nopaline C58 T-DNA
   1658..1681    +  promoter       Pc promoter (fragment): intI1 (promoter lies within the coding sequence); class 1 integron promoter
   1857..1913    +  CDS            GmR (fragment): gentamycin acetyltransferase; aacC1; confers resistance to gentamycin
   1924..2711    +  CDS            SmR (fragment): aminoglycoside adenylyltransferase (Murphy, 1985); aadA; confers resistance to spectinomycin and streptomycin
   2957..3545    +  rep_origin     ori: high-copy-number ColE1/pMB1/pBR322/pUC origin of replication
   3731..3871    -  misc_feature   bom: basis of mobility region from pBR322
   3973..4012    -  CDS            rop (fragment): Rop protein, which maintains plasmids at low copy number; rop
   4215..4409    -  rep_origin     pVS1 oriV: origin of replication for the Pseudomonas plasmid pVS1 (Heeb et al., 2000)
   4475..5548    -  CDS            pVS1 RepA: replication protein from the Pseudomonas plasmid pVS1 (Heeb et al., 2000)
   5977..6606    -  CDS            pVS1 StaA: stability protein from the Pseudomonas plasmid pVS1 (Heeb et al., 2000)
   7166..7567    -  CDS            Y4CG_SINFN (fragment): Protein inferred from homology: Swiss-Prot protein existence level 3. From Sinorhizobium fredii (strain NBRC 101917 / NGR234).
   7937..7961    -  misc_feature   RB T-DNA repeat: right border repeat from nopaline C58 T-DNA
   8654..8998    +  promoter       CaMV 35S promoter: strong constitutive promoter from cauliflower mosaic virus
   8951..8997    +  promoter       minimal CaMV 35S promoter: minimal 35S promoter from cauliflower mosaic virus
   9030..9055    +  misc_feature   TMV Ω (fragment): translational enhancer from the tobacco mosaic virus 5'-leader sequence (Gallie et al., 1988)
   9098..9122    +  protein_bind   attB1: mutant version of attB; recombination site for the Gateway® BP reaction BP Clonase™
   9363..9387    -  protein_bind   attB2: mutant version of attB; recombination site for the Gateway® BP reaction BP Clonase™
   9395..10114   +  CDS            EGFP: the original enhanced GFP (Yang et al., 1996) mammalian codon-optimized
  10179..10338   +  polyA_signal   CaMV poly(A) signal (fragment): cauliflower mosaic virus polyadenylation signal
  10365..10387   -  misc_feature   MCS (fragment): pUC18/19 multiple cloning site
  10480..162     +  promoter       NOS promoter (across the origin): nopaline synthase promoter
