[The description below was written by a language model from this plasmid's Addgene catalogue record and pLannotate feature annotations shown in this document.]
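Description:
Shim_CytC_TP_GFP_pK7FWG2 is a plant expression construct built in the Gateway-compatible binary T-DNA vector pK7FWG2, about 10.5 kb in the sequenced record. It is designed for Agrobacterium-mediated delivery into plant tissue. The backbone carries a high-copy ColE1/pUC-type origin with the pBR322 bom region for propagation in E. coli. It also carries the pVS1 replication module (oriV, RepA and the StaA stability protein), which supports maintenance in Agrobacterium. Bacterial selection is by spectinomycin through the aadA (SmR) aminoglycoside adenylyltransferase gene. Nopaline-type left and right border repeats delimit the region transferred to the plant. Within it, an nptII (neo) kanamycin-resistance gene driven by the NOS promoter and ended by the NOS terminator provides a plant-selectable marker.

The payload is the N-terminal transit peptide of a putative cytochrome c from the parasitic plant Sapria himalayana, introduced by Gateway recombination. It sits in the short interval between the attB1 and attB2 sites, and the feature table does not annotate the peptide itself. EGFP lies immediately downstream of attB2, giving a C-terminal GFP fusion. Expression is driven by the strong constitutive CaMV 35S promoter. A fragment annotated as the TMV Ω translational enhancer follows it, and the cassette ends with the CaMV polyadenylation signal.

The stated purpose is to determine where this transit peptide directs GFP in Nicotiana benthamiana, with the fluorescence reporting the subcellular compartment reached. This fits the associated study of tRNA metabolism and protein targeting in plant organelles.
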