Addgene plasmid #202646: Shim_CytC_TP_GFP_pK7FWG2
Purpose: Determine where transit peptide targets GFP in N. benthamiana
Depositing lab: Daniel Sloan. Depositing organization: Colorado State University, Fort Collins. Publication: Photosynthetic demands on translational machinery drive retention of redundant tRNA metabolism in plant organelles. DeTar RA, Chustecki JM, Martinez-Hottovy A, Ceriotti LF, Broz AK, Lou X, Sanchez-Puerta MV, Elowsky C, Christensen AC, Sloan DB. Proc Natl Acad Sci U S A. 2024 Dec 24;121(52):e2421485121. doi: 10.1073/pnas.2421485121. Epub 2024 Dec 18. PubMed 39693336.
Backbone
  Vector backbone: pK7FWG2
  Vector type: Plant Expression
Growth in bacteria
  Bacterial resistance: Spectinomycin, 50 μg/mL
  Growth temperature: 37°C
  Growth strain: DH5alpha
  Copy number: High Copy
Gene/Insert
  Gene/Insert name: N-terminal transit peptide from putative Cytochrome C
  Species: Sapria himilayana
  Tag / fusion protein: Green Florescent Protien (C terminal on insert)
  Cloning method: Gateway Cloning
Terms and licenses: Academic/Nonprofit Terms; Industry Terms: Not Available to Industry
Depositor comments: Please visit https://www.biorxiv.org/content/10.1101/2023.08.01.551541v2 for bioRxiv preprint.
How to cite: Shim_CytC_TP_GFP_pK7FWG2 was a gift from Daniel Sloan (Addgene plasmid # 202646 ; http://n2t.net/addgene:202646 ; RRID:Addgene_202646)
